>Addgene plasmid #195265 | lenti-fullef1a-FAKSPARK2 | addgene full sequence | sequence record 414433 | Addgene NGS Result
GTCGACGGATCGGGAGATCTCCCGATCCCCTATGGTGCACTCTCAGTACAATCTGCTCTGATGCCGCATA
GTTAAGCCAGTATCTGCTCCCTGCTTGTGTGTTGGAGGTCGCTGAGTAGTGCGCGAGCAAAATTTAAGCT
ACAACAAGGCAAGGCTTGACCGACAATTGCATGAAGAATCTGCTTAGGGTTAGGCGTTTTGCGCTGCTTC
GCGATGTACGGGCCAGATATACGCGTTGACATTGATTATTGACTAGTTATTAATAGTAATCAATTACGGG
GTCATTAGTTCATAGCCCATATATGGAGTTCCGCGTTACATAACTTACGGTAAATGGCCCGCCTGGCTGA
CCGCCCAACGACCCCCGCCCATTGACGTCAATAATGACGTATGTTCCCATAGTAACGCCAATAGGGACTT
TCCATTGACGTCAATGGGTGGAGTATTTACGGTAAACTGCCCACTTGGCAGTACATCAAGTGTATCATAT
GCCAAGTACGCCCCCTATTGACGTCAATGACGGTAAATGGCCCGCCTGGCATTATGCCCAGTACATGACC
TTATGGGACTTTCCTACTTGGCAGTACATCTACGTATTAGTCATCGCTATTACCATGGTGATGCGGTTTT
GGCAGTACATCAATGGGCGTGGATAGCGGTTTGACTCACGGGGATTTCCAAGTCTCCACCCCATTGACGT
CAATGGGAGTTTGTTTTGGCACCAAAATCAACGGGACTTTCCAAAATGTCGTAACAACTCCGCCCCATTG
ACGCAAATGGGCGGTAGGCGTGTACGGTGGGAGGTCTATATAAGCAGCGCGTTTTGCCTGTACTGGGTCT
CTCTGGTTAGACCAGATCTGAGCCTGGGAGCTCTCTGGCTAACTAGGGAACCCACTGCTTAAGCCTCAAT
AAAGCTTGCCTTGAGTGCTTCAAGTAGTGTGTGCCCGTCTGTTGTGTGACTCTGGTAACTAGAGATCCCT
CAGACCCTTTTAGTCAGTGTGGAAAATCTCTAGCAGTGGCGCCCGAACAGGGACTTGAAAGCGAAAGGGA
AACCAGAGGAGCTCTCTCGACGCAGGACTCGGCTTGCTGAAGCGCGCACGGCAAGAGGCGAGGGGCGGCG
ACTGGTGAGTACGCCAAAAATTTTGACTAGCGGAGGCTAGAAGGAGAGAGATGGGTGCGAGAGCGTCAGT
ATTAAGCGGGGGAGAATTAGATCGCGATGGGAAAAAATTCGGTTAAGGCCAGGGGGAAAGAAAAAATATA
AATTAAAACATATAGTATGGGCAAGCAGGGAGCTAGAACGATTCGCAGTTAATCCTGGCCTGTTAGAAAC
ATCAGAAGGCTGTAGACAAATACTGGGACAGCTACAACCATCCCTTCAGACAGGATCAGAAGAACTTAGA
TCATTATATAATACAGTAGCAACCCTCTATTGTGTGCATCAAAGGATAGAGATAAAAGACACCAAGGAAG
CTTTAGACAAGATAGAGGAAGAGCAAAACAAAAGTAAGACCACCGCACAGCAAGCGGCCGCTGATCTTCA
GACCTGGAGGAGGAGATATGAGGGACAATTGGAGAAGTGAATTATATAAATATAAAGTAGTAAAAATTGA
ACCATTAGGAGTAGCACCCACCAAGGCAAAGAGAAGAGTGGTGCAGAGAGAAAAAAGAGCAGTGGGAATA
GGAGCTTTGTTCCTTGGGTTCTTGGGAGCAGCAGGAAGCACTATGGGCGCAGCGTCAATGACGCTGACGG
TACAGGCCAGACAATTATTGTCTGGTATAGTGCAGCAGCAGAACAATTTGCTGAGGGCTATTGAGGCGCA
ACAGCATCTGTTGCAACTCACAGTCTGGGGCATCAAGCAGCTCCAGGCAAGAATCCTGGCTGTGGAAAGA
TACCTAAAGGATCAACAGCTCCTGGGGATTTGGGGTTGCTCTGGAAAACTCATTTGCACCACTGCTGTGC
CTTGGAATGCTAGTTGGAGTAATAAATCTCTGGAACAGATTTGGAATCACACGACCTGGATGGAGTGGGA
CAGAGAAATTAACAATTACACAAGCTTAATACACTCCTTAATTGAAGAATCGCAAAACCAGCAAGAAAAG
AATGAACAAGAATTATTGGAATTAGATAAATGGGCAAGTTTGTGGAATTGGTTTAACATAACAAATTGGC
TGTGGTATATAAAATTATTCATAATGATAGTAGGAGGCTTGGTAGGTTTAAGAATAGTTTTTGCTGTACT
TTCTATAGTGAATAGAGTTAGGCAGGGATATTCACCATTATCGTTTCAGACCCACCTCCCAACCCCGAGG
GGACCCGACAGGCCCGAAGGAATAGAAGAAGAAGGTGGAGAGAGAGACAGAGACAGATCCATTCGATTAG
TGAACGGATCGGCACTGCGTGCGCCAATTCTGCAGACAAATGGCAGTATTCATCCACAATTTTAAAAGAA
AAGGGGGGATTGGGGGGTACAGTGCAGGGGAAAGAATAGTAGACATAATAGCAACAGACATACAAACTAA
AGAATTACAAAAACAAATTACAAAAATTCAAAATTTTCGGGTTTATTACAGGGACAGCAGAGATCCAGTT
TGGTTAATTAGCTAGCCGATGAGTAATTCATACAAAAGGACTCGCCCCTGCCTTGGGGAATCCCAGGGAC
CGTCGTTAAACTCCCACTAACGTAGAACCCAGAGATCGCTGCGTTCCCGCCCCCTCACCCGCCCGCTCTC
GTCATCACTGAGGTGGAGAAGAGCATGCGTGAGGCTCCGGTGCCCGTCAGTGGGCAGAGCGCACATCGCC
CACAGTCCCCGAGAAGTTGGGGGGAGGGGTCGGCAATTGAACCGGTGCCTAGAGAAGGTGGCGCGGGGTA
AACTGGGAAAGTGATGTCGTGTACTGGCTCCGCCTTTTTCCCGAGGGTGGGGGAGAACCGTATATAAGTG
CAGTAGTCGCCGTGAACGTTCTTTTTCGCAACGGGTTTGCCGCCAGAACACAGGTAAGTGCCGTGTGTGG
TTCCCGCGGGCCTGGCCTCTTTACGGGTTATGGCCCTTGCGTGCCTTGAATTACTTCCACGCCCCTGGCT
GCAGTACGTGATTCTTGATCCCGAGCTTCGGGTTGGAAGTGGGTGGGAGAGTTCGAGGCCTTGCGCTTAA
GGAGCCCCTTCGCCTCGTGCTTGAGTTGAGGCCTGGCTTGGGCGCTGGGGCCGCCGCGTGCGAATCTGGT
GGCACCTTCGCGCCTGTCTCGCTGCTTTCGATAAGTCTCTAGCCATTTAAAATTTTTGATGACCTGCTGC
GACGCTTTTTTTCTGGCAAGATAGTCTTGTAAATGCGGGCCAAGATCTGCACACTGGTATTTCGGTTTTT
GGGGCCGCGGGCGGCGACGGGGCCCGTGCGTCCCAGCGCACATGTTCGGCGAGGCGGGGCCTGCGAGCGC
GGCCACCGAGAATCGGACGGGGGTAGTCTCAAGCTGGCCGGCCTGCTCTGGTGCCTGGCCTCGCGCCGCC
GTGTATCGCCCCGCCCTGGGCGGCAAGGCTGGCCCGGTCGGCACCAGTTGCGTGAGCGGAAAGATGGCCG
CTTCCCGGCCCTGCTGCAGGGAGCTCAAAATGGAGGACGCGGCGCTCGGGAGAGCGGGCGGGTGAGTCAC
CCACACAAAGGAAAAGGGCCTTTCCGTCCTCAGCCGTCGCTTCATGTGACTCCACGGAGTACCGGGCGCC
GTCCAGGCACCTCGATTAGTTCTCGAGCTTTTGGAGTACGTCGTCTTTAGGTTGGGGGGAGGGGTTTTAT
GCGATGGAGTTTCCCCACACTGAGTGGGTGGAGACTGAAGTTAGGCCAGCTTGGCACTTGATGTAATTCT
CCTTGGAATTTGCCCTTTTTGAGTTTGGATCTTGGTTCATTCTCAAGCCTCAGACAGTGGTTCAAAGTTT
TTTTCTTCCATTTCAGGTGTCGTGACCCGGATCTAGCGCCACCATGGAGACGGATGATTATGCGGAGATA
ATAGATGAGCTCGAGTCCGGACTCAGATCTGGCAGCGGTGGAGGCGATATCATGGTGAGCAAGGGCGAGG
AGCTGTTCACCGGGGTGGTGCCCATCCTGGTCGAGCTGGACGGCGACGTAAACGGCCACAAGTTCAGCGT
GTCCGGCGAGGGCGAGGGCGATGCCACCTACGGCAAGCTGACCCTGAAGTTCATCTGCACCACCGGCAAG
CTGCCCGTGCCCTGGCCCACCCTCGTGACCACCCTGACCTACGGCGTGCAGTGCTTCAGCCGCTACCCCG
ACCACATGAAGCAGCACGACTTCTTCAAGTCCGCCATGCCCGAAGGCTACGTCCAGGAGCGCACCATCTT
CTTCAAGGACGACGGCAACTACAAGACCCGCGCCGAGGTGAAGTTCGAGGGCGACACCCTGGTGAACCGC
ATCGAGCTGAAGGGCATCGACTTCAAGGAGGACGGCAACATCCTGGGGCACAAGCTGGAGTACAACTACA
ACAGCCACAACGTCTATATCATGGCCGACAAGCAGAAGAACGGCATCAAGGCCAACTTCAAGATCCGCCA
CAACATCGAGGACGGCAGCGTGCAGCTCGCCGACCACTACCAGCAGAACACCCCCATCGGCGACGGCCCC
GTGCTGCTGCCCGACAACCACTACCTGAGCACCCAGTCCGCCCTGAGCAAAGACCCCAACGAGAAGCGCG
ATCACATGGTCCTGCTGGAGTTCGTGACCGCCGCCGGGATCACTCTCGGCATGGACGAGCTGTACAAGGG
ATCCGGCAGTGCTGGTGGTAGTGCTGGTGGTAGTGCTGGTGGTAGTGCTGGTGGCAGTGCTGGTGGTAGT
GCTGGTGGTAGTGCTGGTGGCTCTAGAGGAGAAATCGCAAAGAGTCTGAAAGAAATTGCAAAATCCTTGA
AGGAAATAGCGTGGTCACTGAAAGAAATTGCCAAGTCCCTCAAAGGGGGTACCGAGGGCAGAGGAAGTCT
GCTAACATGCGGTGACGTCGAGGAGAATCCTGGCCCAAAGCTTGCCACCATGTGGTATTTTGGCAAGATC
ACCAGACGGGAGTCAGAGCGGTTACTGCTCAATGCAGAGAACCCGAGAGGGACCTTCCTCGTGCGAGAAA
GTGAGACCACGAAAGGTGCCTACTGCCTCTCAGTGTCTGACTTCGACAACGCCAAGGGCCTCAACGTGAA
GCACTACAAGATCCGCAAGCTGGACAGCGGCGGCTTCTACATCACCTCCCGCACCCAGTTCAACAGCCTG
CAGCAGCTGGTGGCCTACTACTCCAAACACGCCGATGGCCTGTGCCACCGCCTCACCACCGTGTGCCTCG
AGCCGCGGTCTGGTCTGCGTTCTGGTTCTGGTGGTGGTATCGATATGGTTTCTAAAGGTGAAGAACTGTT
TACTGGTGTTGTACCGATCCTGGTTGAACTGGACGGCGACGTAAATGGTCATAAATTCTCCGTTTCTGGT
GAGGGCGAGGGTGATGCAACTTATGGCAAGCTGACCCTGAAATTCATTTGCACCACCGGAAAACTGCCGG
TTCCGTGGCCGACCCTGGTGACCACTCTGACCTTTGGCGTACAGTGCTTCTCTCGCTACCCGGATCACAT
GAAACAGCACGACTTTTTCAAATCTGCGATGCCGGAAGGTTACGTACAAGAGCGTACCATCTTCTTCAAA
GATGACGGTAATTACAAAACAAGAGCGGAAGTTAAATTCGAGGGTGACACCCTGGTGAACCGCATCGAAC
TGAAAGGCATCGACTTCAAAGAGGATGGCAACATCCTGGGCCACAAACTGGAATACAACTACAACTCCCA
CAACGTGTACATCATGGCTGATAAGCAGAAGAACGGCATCAAAGCGAACTTCAAAATTCGTCACAACATC
GAAGACGGCTCTGTTCAACTGGCGGATCACTACCAGCAGAACACGCCGATTGGCGACGGCCCGGTTCTGC
TGCCGGATAACCACTATCTGTCCACCCAGTCTGCCCTGTCTAAAGACCCGAACGAGAAACGTGACCATAT
GGTACTGCTGGAATTTGTTACCGCCGCTGGTATCACCCTGGGTATGGACGAACTGTACAAGACCGGTGGC
TCCGCAGGTGGTTCCGCTGGTGGAAGCGCCGGTGGTTCTGCGGGTGGATCTGCTGGAGGTTCTGCAGGAG
GAAGCGCTGGAGGTGGGCGCGCCACCTTGAGAGAAATCGAGGAATTGTTGAGGAAAATCATTGAAGACAG
CGTGCGCAGTGTGGCCGAGCTGGAGGACATTGAGAAGTGGCTGAAGAAAATCTAAGAATTCGATATCAAG
CTTATCGGTAATCAACCTCTGGATTACAAAATTTGTGAAAGATTGACTGGTATTCTTAACTATGTTGCTC
CTTTTACGCTATGTGGATACGCTGCTTTAATGCCTTTGTATCATGCTATTGCTTCCCGTATGGCTTTCAT
TTTCTCCTCCTTGTATAAATCCTGGTTGCTGTCTCTTTATGAGGAGTTGTGGCCCGTTGTCAGGCAACGT
GGCGTGGTGTGCACTGTGTTTGCTGACGCAACCCCCACTGGTTGGGGCATTGCCACCACCTGTCAGCTCC
TTTCCGGGACTTTCGCTTTCCCCCTCCCTATTGCCACGGCGGAACTCATCGCCGCCTGCCTTGCCCGCTG
CTGGACAGGGGCTCGGCTGTTGGGCACTGACAATTCCGTGGTGTTGTCGGGGAAATCATCGTCCTTTCCT
TGGCTGCTCGCCTGTGTTGCCACCTGGATTCTGCGCGGGACGTCCTTCTGCTACGTCCCTTCGGCCCTCA
ATCCAGCGGACCTTCCTTCCCGCGGCCTGCTGCCGGCTCTGCGGCCTCTTCCGCGTCTTCGCCTTCGCCC
TCAGACGAGTCGGATCTCCCTTTGGGCCGCCTCCCCGCATCGATACCGTCGACCTCGAGACCTAGAAAAA
CATGGAGCAATCACAAGTAGCAATACAGCAGCTACCAATGCTGATTGTGCCTGGCTAGAAGCACAAGAGG
AGGAGGAGGTGGGTTTTCCAGTCACACCTCAGGTACCTTTAAGACCAATGACTTACAAGGCAGCTGTAGA
TCTTAGCCACTTTTTAAAAGAAAAGGGGGGACTGGAAGGGCTAATTCACTCCCAACGAAGACAAGATATC
CTTGATCTGTGGATCTACCACACACAAGGCTACTTCCCTGATTGGCAGAACTACACACCAGGGCCAGGGA
TCAGATATCCACTGACCTTTGGATGGTGCTACAAGCTAGTACCAGTTGAGCAAGAGAAGGTAGAAGAAGC
CAATGAAGGAGAGAACACCCGCTTGTTACACCCTGTGAGCCTGCATGGGATGGATGACCCGGAGAGAGAA
GTATTAGAGTGGAGGTTTGACAGCCGCCTAGCATTTCATCACATGGCCCGAGAGCTGCATCCGGACTGTA
CTGGGTCTCTCTGGTTAGACCAGATCTGAGCCTGGGAGCTCTCTGGCTAACTAGGGAACCCACTGCTTAA
GCCTCAATAAAGCTTGCCTTGAGTGCTTCAAGTAGTGTGTGCCCGTCTGTTGTGTGACTCTGGTAACTAG
AGATCCCTCAGACCCTTTTAGTCAGTGTGGAAAATCTCTAGCAGGGCCCGTTTAAACCCGCTGATCAGCC
TCGACTGTGCCTTCTAGTTGCCAGCCATCTGTTGTTTGCCCCTCCCCCGTGCCTTCCTTGACCCTGGAAG
GTGCCACTCCCACTGTCCTTTCCTAATAAAATGAGGAAATTGCATCGCATTGTCTGAGTAGGTGTCATTC
TATTCTGGGGGGTGGGGTGGGGCAGGACAGCAAGGGGGAGGATTGGGAAGACAATAGCAGGCATGCTGGG
GATGCGGTGGGCTCTATGGCTTCTGAGGCGGAAAGAACCAGCTGGGGCTCTAGGGGGTATCCCC
[124 nt withheld, positions 7905-8028]
C
[91 nt withheld, positions 8030-8120]
A
[49 nt withheld, positions 8122-8170]
CCTTTGACGTTGGAGTCCACGTTCTTT
[37 nt withheld, positions 8198-8234]
ACCCTATCTCGGTCTATTCTTTTGATTTATAAGGGATTTTGCCGATTTCGGCCTATTGGTTAAAAAATGA
GCTGATTTAACAAAAATTTAACGCGAATTAATTCTGTGGAATGTGTGTCAGTTAGGGTGTGGAAAGTCCC
CAGGCTCCCCAGCAGGCAGAAGTATGCAAAGCATGCATCTCAATTAGTCAGCAACCAGGTGTGGAAAGTC
CCCAGGCTCCCCAGCAGGCAGAAGTATGCAAAGCATGCATCTCAATTAGTCAGCAACCATAGTCCCGCCC
CTAACTCCGCCCAGTTCCGCCCATTCTCCGCCCCATGGCTGACTAATTTTTTTTATTTATGCAGAGGCCG
AGGCCGCCTCTGCCTCTGAGCTATTCCAGAAGTAGTGAGGAGGCTTTTTTGGAGGCCTAGGCTTTTGCAA
AAAGCTCCCGGGAGCTTGTATATCCATTTTCGGATCTGATCAGCACGTGTTGACAATTAATCATCGGCAT
AGTATATCGGCATAGTATAATACGACAAGGTGAGGAACTAAACCATGGCCAAGTTGACCAGTGCCGTTCC
GGTGCTCACCGCGCGCGACGTCGCCGGAGCGGTCGAGTTCTGGACCGACCGGCTCGGGTTCTCCCGGGAC
TTCGTGGAGGACGACTTCGCCGGTGTGGTCCGGGACGACGTGACCCTGTTCATCAGCGCGGTCCAGGACC
AGGTGGTGCCGGACAACACCCTGGCCTGGGTGTGGGTGCGCGGCCTGGACGAGCTGTACGCCGAGTGGTC
GGAGGTCGTGTCCACGAACTTCCGGGACGCCTCCGGGCCGGCCATGACCGAGATCGGCGAGCAGCCGTGG
GGGCGGGAGTTCGCCCTGCGCGACCCGGCCGGCAACTGCGTGCACTTCGTGGCCGAGGAGCAGGACTGAC
ACGTGCTACGAGATTTCGATTCCACCGCCGCCTTCTATGAAAGGTTGGGCTTCGGAATCGTTTTCCGGGA
CGCCGGCTGGATGATCCTCCAGCGCGGGGATCTCATGCTGGAGTTCTTCGCCCACCCCAACTTGTTTATT
GCAGCTTATAATGGTTACAAATAAAGCAATAGCATCACAAATTTCACAAATAAAGCATTTTTTTCACTGC
ATTCTAGTTGTGGTTTGTCCAAACTCATCAATGTATCTTATCATGTCTGTATACCGTCGACCTCTAGCTA
GAGCTTGGCGTAATCATGGTCATAGCTGTTTCCTGTGTGAAATTGTTATCCGCTCACAATTCCACACAAC
ATACGAGCCGGAAGCATAAAGTGTAAAGCCTGGGGTGCCTAATGAGTGAGCTAACTCACATTAATTGCGT
TGCGCTCACTGCCCGCTTTCCAGTCGGGAAACCTGTCGTGCCAGCTGCATTAATGAATCGGCCAACGCGC
GGGGAGAGGCGGTTTGCGTATTGGGCGCTCTTCCGCTTCCTCGCTCACTGACTCGCTGCGCTCGGTCGTT
CGGCTGCGGCGAGCGGTATCAGCTCACTCAAAGGCGGTAATACGGTTATCCACAGAATCAGGGGATAACG
CAGGAAAGAACATGTGAGCAAAAGGCCAGCAAAAGGCCAGGAACCGTAAAAAGGCCGCGTTGCTGGCGTT
TTTCCATAGGCTCCGCCCCCCTGACGAGCATCACAAAAATCGACGCTCAAGTCAGAGGTGGCGAAACCCG
ACAGGACTATAAAGATACCAGGCGTTTCCCCCTGGAAGCTCCCTCGTGCGCTCTCCTGTTCCGACCCTGC
CGCTTACCGGATACCTGTCCGCCTTTCTCCCTTCGGGAAGCGTGGCGCTTTCTCATAGCTCACGCTGTAG
GTATCTCAGTTCGGTGTAGGTCGTTCGCTCCAAGCTGGGCTGTGTGCACGAACCCCCCGTTCAGCCCGAC
CGCTGCGCCTTATCCGGTAACTATCGTCTTGAGTCCAACCCGGTAAGACACGACTTATCGCCACTGGCAG
CAGCCACTGGTAACAGGATTAGCAGAGCGAGGTATGTAGGCGGTGCTACAGAGTTCTTGAAGTGGTGGCC
TAACTACGGCTACACTAGAAGAACAGTATTTGGTATCTGCGCTCTGCTGAAGCCAGTTACCTTCGGAAAA
AGAGTTGGTAGCTCTTGATCCGGCAAACAAACCACCGCTGGTAGCGGTGGTTTTTTTGTTTGCAAGCAGC
AGATTACGCGCAGAAAAAAAGGATCTCAAGAAGATCCTTTGATCTTTTCTACGGGGTCTGACGCTCAGTG
GAACGAAAACTCACGTTAAGGGATTTTGGTCATGAGATTATCAAAAAGGATCTTCACCTAGATCCTTTTA
AATTAAAAATGAAGTTTTAAATCAATCTAAAGTATATATGAGTAAACTTGGTCTGACAGTTACCAATGCT
TAATCAGTGAGGCACCTATCTCAGCGATCTGTCTATTTCGTTCATCCATAGTTGCCTGACTCCCCGTCGT
GTAGATAACTACGATACGGGAGGGCTTACCATCTGGCCCCAGTGCTGCAATGATACCGCGAGACCCACGC
TCACCGGCTCCAGATTTATCAGCAATAAACCAGCCAGCCGGAAGGGCCGAGCGCAGAAGTGGTCCTGCAA
CTTTATCCGCCTCCATCCAGTCTATTAATTGTTGCCGGGAAGCTAGAGTAAGTAGTTCGCCAGTTAATAG
TTTGCGCAACGTTGTTGCCATTGCTACAGGCATCGTGGTGTCACGCTCGTCGTTTGGTATGGCTTCATTC
AGCTCCGGTTCCCAACGATCAAGGCGAGTTACATGATCCCCCATGTTGTGCAAAAAAGCGGTTAGCTCCT
TCGGTCCTCCGATCGTTGTCAGAAGTAAGTTGGCCGCAGTGTTATCACTCATGGTTATGGCAGCACTGCA
TAATTCTCTTACTGTCATGCCATCCGTAAGATGCTTTTCTGTGACTGGTGAGTACTCAACCAAGTCATTC
TGAGAATAGTGTATGCGGCGACCGAGTTGCTCTTGCCCGGCGTCAATACGGGATAATACCGCGCCACATA
GCAGAACTTTAAAAGTGCTCATCATTGGAAAACGTTCTTCGGGGCGAAAACTCTCAAGGATCTTACCGCT
GTTGAGATCCAGTTCGATGTAACCCACTCGTGCACCCAACTGATCTTCAGCATCTTTTACTTTCACCAGC
GTTTCTGGGTGAGCAAAAACAGGAAGGCAAAATGCCGCAAAAAAGGGAATAAGGGCGACACGGAAATGTT
GAATACTCATACTCTTCCTTTTTCAATATTATTGAAGCATTTATCAGGGTTATTGTCTCATGAGCGGATA
CATATTTGAATGTATTTAGAAAAATAAACAAATAGGGGTTCCGCGCACATTTCCCCGAAAAGTGCCACCT
GAC
Features (pLannotate 1.2.2; 35 found; start..end, strand, type, name):
     31..83      -  misc_feature   bom (fragment): basis of mobility region from pBR322
    238..617     +  enhancer       CMV enhancer: human cytomegalovirus immediate early enhancer
    618..817     +  promoter       CMV promoter: human cytomegalovirus (CMV) immediate early promoter
    835..1015    +  LTR            5' LTR (truncated): truncated 5' long terminal repeat (LTR) from HIV-1
   1062..1187    +  misc_feature   HIV-1 Ψ: packaging signal of human immunodeficiency virus type 1
   1171..1534    +  CDS            HIV-1 gag (fragment): gag protein from human immunodeficiency virus 1; gag
   1680..1913    +  misc_feature   RRE: The Rev response element (RRE) of HIV-1 allows for Rev-dependent mRNA export from the nucleus to the cytoplasm.
   2290..2390    +  CDS            Rev (fragment): human immunodeficiency virus 1 (HIV-1) Rev protein; rev; enhances nuclear export of unspliced and incompletely spliced viral mRNAs
   2440..2557    +  misc_feature   cPPT/CTS: central polypurine tract and central termination sequence of HIV-1
   2782..2993    +  promoter       EF-1α core promoter: core promoter for human elongation factor EF-1α
   2994..3107    +  intron         EF-1α intron A (fragment): intron upstream of the start codon of human EF-1α
   3733..3936    +  intron         EF-1α intron A: truncated intron upstream of the start codon of human EF-1α
   3991..4476    +  CDS            cEGFP (fragment): cEGFP is a basic (constitutively fluorescent) green fluorescent protein published in 2008, derived from Aequorea victoria.
   4489..6063    +  CDS            GCaMP2: GCaMP2 is a basic (constitutively fluorescent) green fluorescent protein published in 2006, derived from Aequorea victoria.
   6286..6307    +  misc_feature   MCS (fragment): pBluescript multiple cloning site
   6310..6898    +  misc_feature   WPRE: woodchuck hepatitis virus posttranscriptional regulatory element
   6835..7416    +  CDS            nef (fragment): NEF_HV1H2 - Experimental evidence at protein level: Swiss-Prot protein existence level 1. Extracellular Nef protein targets CD4(+) T-lymphocytes for apoptosis by interacting with CXCR4 surface receptors. From Human immunodeficiency virus type 1 group M subtype B (isolate HXB2) (HIV-1).
   7423..7603    +  LTR            5' LTR (truncated): truncated 5' long terminal repeat (LTR) from HIV-1
   7635..7859    +  polyA_signal   bGH poly(A) signal: bovine growth hormone polyadenylation signal
   7863..7884    +  promoter       SV40 promoter (fragment): SV40 enhancer and early promoter
   7905..8333    +  rep_origin     f1 ori (sequence partly withheld): f1 bacteriophage origin of replication; arrow indicates direction of (+) strand synthesis
   8360..8431    +  promoter       SV40 promoter (fragment): SV40 enhancer and early promoter
   8432..8503    +  promoter       SV40 promoter (fragment): SV40 enhancer and early promoter
   8507..8641    +  rep_origin     SV40 ori: SV40 origin of replication
   8703..8750    +  promoter       EM7 promoter: synthetic bacterial promoter&nbsp
   8769..9143    +  CDS            BleoR: antibiotic-binding protein; Sh ble from Streptoalloteichus hindustanus; confers resistance to bleomycin, phleomycin, and Zeocin™
   9153..9278    +  CDS            ble (fragment): BLE_KLEPN - Experimental evidence at protein level: Swiss-Prot protein existence level 1. Binding protein with a strong affinity to the bleomycin family of antibiotics. Binds to CL990; an antimitotic-antibiotic compound. From Klebsiella pneumoniae.
   9273..9394    +  polyA_signal   SV40 poly(A) signal: SV40 polyadenylation signal
   9465..9487    -  protein_bind   lac operator (fragment): The lac repressor binds to the lac operator to inhibit transcription in E. coli. This inhibition can be relieved by adding lactose or isopropyl-β-D-thiogalactopyranoside (IPTG). lac repressor encoded by lacI
   9491..9521    -  promoter       lac promoter: promoter for the E. coli lac operon
   9536..9557    -  protein_bind   CAP binding site: CAP binding activates transcription in the presence of cAMP. E. coli catabolite activator protein
   9570..9662    -  CDS            lacI (fragment): lac repressor; lacI; The lac repressor binds to the lac operator to inhibit transcription in E. coli. This inhibition can be relieved by adding lactose or isopropyl-β-D-thiogalactopyranoside (IPTG).
   9845..10433   -  rep_origin     ori: high-copy-number ColE1/pMB1/pBR322/pUC origin of replication
  10604..11464   -  CDS            AmpR: β-lactamase; bla; confers resistance to ampicillin, carbenicillin, and related antibiotics
  11465..11569   -  promoter       AmpR promoter: bla
