[The description below was written by a language model from this plasmid's Addgene catalogue record and pLannotate feature annotations shown in this document.]
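Description:
lenti-fullef1a-FAKSPARK2 is an 11.6 kb HIV-1-based lentiviral transfer plasmid for mammalian expression of the FAKSPARK2 sensor, described in the record as the wild-type form. It is maintained in E. coli on a high-copy ColE1/pUC-type origin with ampicillin selection (AmpR under its own bla promoter), and also carries an f1 origin. The backbone has a chimeric 5' end in which the CMV enhancer/promoter drives a truncated 5' LTR, so genomic RNA can be transcribed in packaging cells without Tat. Downstream lie the Ψ packaging signal with a gag fragment, the RRE for Rev-dependent nuclear export, and the cPPT/CTS, which aids nuclear import of the viral genome. A WPRE follows the insert to boost transcript stability and expression, and the unit ends with a truncated 3' LTR and a bGH polyadenylation signal. Outside the viral region sits an SV40 promoter/origin and EM7 promoter driving BleoR with an SV40 poly(A) signal. Because it lies outside the LTRs, this Zeocin marker would not be carried into transduced cells.

The payload, listed as a 2,356 bp insert cloned between AgeI and EcoRI sites, is expressed from the human EF-1α promoter with its intron A, consistent with the "full ef1a" name. Automated annotation labels the coding region as an EGFP-like fragment followed by a "GCaMP2" match. These are probably similarity hits to Aequorea GFP-derived sequence rather than true identities, and the record does not spell out the sensor's domain architecture. The associated publication concerns focal adhesion kinase activity within focal adhesions during cell migration, so the construct is suited to producing lentivirus for stable expression of a green fluorescent FAK activity reporter for live-cell imaging.
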