Addgene plasmid #195265: lenti-fullef1a-FAKSPARK2
Purpose: express wtFAKSPARK2 in a lenti vector
Depositing lab: Xiaokun Shu. Depositing organization: University of California, San Francisco (UCSF). Publication: Polarized focal adhesion kinase activity within a focal adhesion during cell migration. Li X, Combs JD 3rd, Salaita K, Shu X. Nat Chem Biol. 2023 Jun 22. doi: 10.1038/s41589-023-01353-y. PubMed 37349581.
Backbone
  Vector backbone: lenti vector
  Vector type: Mammalian Expression, Lentiviral
Growth in bacteria
  Bacterial resistance: Ampicillin, 100 μg/mL
  Growth temperature: 37°C
  Growth strain: NEB Stable
  Copy number: High Copy
Gene/Insert
  Gene/Insert name: FAKSPARK2 sensor
  Insert size (bp): 2356
  Promoter: ef1a
  Cloning method: Restriction Enzyme; 5′ cloning site AgeI (destroyed during cloning); 3′ cloning site EcoRI (unknown if destroyed)
  Sequencing primers: 5′ ef1aF; 3′ wprer
Terms and licenses: Academic/Nonprofit Terms; Industry Terms: Not Available to Industry
How to cite: lenti-fullef1a-FAKSPARK2 was a gift from Xiaokun Shu (Addgene plasmid # 195265 ; http://n2t.net/addgene:195265 ; RRID:Addgene_195265)
